Addgene plasmid #32266: TAL025
Depositing lab: Keith Joung. Depositing organization: Massachusetts General Hospital. Publication: Targeted gene disruption in somatic zebrafish cells using engineered TALENs. Sander JD, Cade L, Khayter C, Reyon D, Peterson RT, Joung JK, Yeh JR. Nat Biotechnol. 2011 Aug 5;29(8):697-8. doi: 10.1038/nbt.1934. PubMed 21822241.
Backbone
  Vector backbone: pUC57-ΔBsaI
  Backbone size w/o insert (bp): 2708
  Modifications to backbone: Silent valine mutation (C->G) at position 1794 to destroy alternate BsaI restriction site in pUC57
Growth in bacteria
  Bacterial resistance: Ampicillin, 100 μg/mL
  Growth temperature: 37°C
  Growth strain: XL1 Blue
  Copy number: High Copy
Gene/Insert
  Gene/Insert name: TAL025 (alt names: P (Type IV - T/NG); δ / SNG / T)
  Insert size (bp): 119
  Cloning method: Restriction Enzyme; 5′ cloning site BbsI (destroyed during cloning); 3′ cloning site BamHI (not destroyed)
  Sequencing primers: 5′ OK163
Terms and licenses: Academic/Nonprofit Terms; Industry Terms: Not Available to Industry
How to cite: TAL025 was a gift from Keith Joung (Addgene plasmid # 32266 ; http://n2t.net/addgene:32266 ; RRID:Addgene_32266)
