[The description below was written by a language model from this plasmid's Addgene catalogue record and pLannotate feature annotations shown in this document.]
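Description:
TAL025 is a small bacterial cloning plasmid that stores a single TAL effector repeat module, one component of an archive of building blocks for assembling engineered TALE nucleases (TALENs). The backbone is pUC57-ΔBsaI, a pUC57 derivative in which a silent valine codon change within the ampicillin resistance gene removes an otherwise competing BsaI site. This leaves Type IIS restriction digestion available for manipulating the insert. The plasmid is propagated in E. coli at high copy from the ColE1/pUC-type origin and selected with ampicillin through the β-lactamase gene and its native promoter.

The 119 bp insert is recorded as a "δ"-position (Type IV) repeat unit carrying the NG repeat-variable diresidue, which specifies recognition of thymine in the TALE DNA-binding code. It was cloned between a BbsI site, destroyed in the process, and a BamHI site that is retained. The insert itself is not annotated in the feature table. It presumably lies in the unannotated gap between the lacZα fragment and the lac operator, where the pUC polylinker would sit. The remaining annotations are ordinary backbone remnants: the lac promoter, operator and CAP binding site, plus short fragments of lacZα, lacI, bom and rop. No eukaryotic promoter, nuclease domain or expression element is present, so the plasmid serves only as a source of the repeat fragment.

Modules of this kind are excised and ligated in a defined order with repeats for other bases and positions, building custom TALE arrays that are then fused to a nuclease domain in a separate expression vector. The associated publication applied such TALENs to targeted gene disruption in somatic zebrafish cells.
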