Features (pLannotate 1.2.2; 10 found; start..end, strand, type, name):
    137..236     +  misc_feature   bom (fragment): basis of mobility region from pBR322
    242..399     -  CDS            lacZα (fragment): LacZα fragment of β-galactosidase; lacZ fragment
    630..646     -  protein_bind   lac operator: The lac repressor binds to the lac operator to inhibit transcription in E. coli. This inhibition can be relieved by adding lactose or isopropyl-β-D-thiogalactopyranoside (IPTG). lac repressor encoded by lacI
    654..684     -  promoter       lac promoter: promoter for the E. coli lac operon
    699..720     -  protein_bind   CAP binding site: CAP binding activates transcription in the presence of cAMP. E. coli catabolite activator protein
    733..825     -  CDS            lacI (fragment): lac repressor; lacI; The lac repressor binds to the lac operator to inhibit transcription in E. coli. This inhibition can be relieved by adding lactose or isopropyl-β-D-thiogalactopyranoside (IPTG).
   1008..1596    -  rep_origin     ori: high-copy-number ColE1/pMB1/pBR322/pUC origin of replication
   1767..2627    -  CDS            AmpR: β-lactamase; bla; confers resistance to ampicillin, carbenicillin, and related antibiotics
   2628..2732    -  promoter       AmpR promoter: bla
   2827..35      +  CDS            rop (fragment) (across the origin): Rop protein, which maintains plasmids at low copy number; rop
>Addgene plasmid #32266 | TAL025 | depositor full sequence | sequence record 36578 | TAL025 sequence 2827 bps
TCGCGCGTTTCGGTGATGACGGTGAAAACCTCTGACACATGCAGCTCCCGGAGACGGTCACAGCTTGTCT
GTAAGCGGATGCCGGGAGCAGACAAGCCCGTCAGGGCGCGTCAGCGGGTGTTGGCGGGTGTCGGGGCTGG
CTTAACTATGCGGCATCAGAGCAGATTGTACTGAGAGTGCACCATATGCGGTGTGAAATACCGCACAGAT
GCGTAAGGAGAAAATACCGCATCAGGCGCCATTCGCCATTCAGGCTGCGCAACTGTTGGGAAGGGCGATC
GGTGCGGGCCTCTTCGCTATTACGCCAGCTGGCGAAAGGGGGATGTGCTGCAAGGCGATTAAGTTGGGTA
ACGCCAGGGTTTTCCCAGTCACGACGTTGTAAAACGACGGCCAGTGAATTCGAGCTCGGTACCTCGCGAA
TGCATCTAGAGAAGACAATTGACGCCTGCACAAGTGGTCGCCATCGCCTCGAATGGCGGCGGTAAGCAGG
CGCTGGAAACAGTACAGCGCCTGCTGCCTGTACTGTGCCAGGATCATGGACTGAAGAGACCGGATCCCGG
GCCCGTCGACTGCAGAGGCCTGCATGCAAGCTTGGCGTAATCATGGTCATAGCTGTTTCCTGTGTGAAAT
TGTTATCCGCTCACAATTCCACACAACATACGAGCCGGAAGCATAAAGTGTAAAGCCTGGGGTGCCTAAT
GAGTGAGCTAACTCACATTAATTGCGTTGCGCTCACTGCCCGCTTTCCAGTCGGGAAACCTGTCGTGCCA
GCTGCATTAATGAATCGGCCAACGCGCGGGGAGAGGCGGTTTGCGTATTGGGCGCTCTTCCGCTTCCTCG
CTCACTGACTCGCTGCGCTCGGTCGTTCGGCTGCGGCGAGCGGTATCAGCTCACTCAAAGGCGGTAATAC
GGTTATCCACAGAATCAGGGGATAACGCAGGAAAGAACATGTGAGCAAAAGGCCAGCAAAAGGCCAGGAA
CCGTAAAAAGGCCGCGTTGCTGGCGTTTTTCCATAGGCTCCGCCCCCCTGACGAGCATCACAAAAATCGA
CGCTCAAGTCAGAGGTGGCGAAACCCGACAGGACTATAAAGATACCAGGCGTTTCCCCCTGGAAGCTCCC
TCGTGCGCTCTCCTGTTCCGACCCTGCCGCTTACCGGATACCTGTCCGCCTTTCTCCCTTCGGGAAGCGT
GGCGCTTTCTCATAGCTCACGCTGTAGGTATCTCAGTTCGGTGTAGGTCGTTCGCTCCAAGCTGGGCTGT
GTGCACGAACCCCCCGTTCAGCCCGACCGCTGCGCCTTATCCGGTAACTATCGTCTTGAGTCCAACCCGG
TAAGACACGACTTATCGCCACTGGCAGCAGCCACTGGTAACAGGATTAGCAGAGCGAGGTATGTAGGCGG
TGCTACAGAGTTCTTGAAGTGGTGGCCTAACTACGGCTACACTAGAAGAACAGTATTTGGTATCTGCGCT
CTGCTGAAGCCAGTTACCTTCGGAAAAAGAGTTGGTAGCTCTTGATCCGGCAAACAAACCACCGCTGGTA
GCGGTGGTTTTTTTGTTTGCAAGCAGCAGATTACGCGCAGAAAAAAAGGATCTCAAGAAGATCCTTTGAT
CTTTTCTACGGGGTCTGACGCTCAGTGGAACGAAAACTCACGTTAAGGGATTTTGGTCATGAGATTATCA
AAAAGGATCTTCACCTAGATCCTTTTAAATTAAAAATGAAGTTTTAAATCAATCTAAAGTATATATGAGT
AAACTTGGTCTGACAGTTACCAATGCTTAATCAGTGAGGCACCTATCTCAGCGATCTGTCTATTTCGTTC
ATCCATAGTTGCCTGACTCCCCGTCGTGTAGATAACTACGATACGGGAGGGCTTACCATCTGGCCCCAGT
GCTGCAATGATACCGCGAGAGCCACGCTCACCGGCTCCAGATTTATCAGCAATAAACCAGCCAGCCGGAA
GGGCCGAGCGCAGAAGTGGTCCTGCAACTTTATCCGCCTCCATCCAGTCTATTAATTGTTGCCGGGAAGC
TAGAGTAAGTAGTTCGCCAGTTAATAGTTTGCGCAACGTTGTTGCCATTGCTACAGGCATCGTGGTGTCA
CGCTCGTCGTTTGGTATGGCTTCATTCAGCTCCGGTTCCCAACGATCAAGGCGAGTTACATGATCCCCCA
TGTTGTGCAAAAAAGCGGTTAGCTCCTTCGGTCCTCCGATCGTTGTCAGAAGTAAGTTGGCCGCAGTGTT
ATCACTCATGGTTATGGCAGCACTGCATAATTCTCTTACTGTCATGCCATCCGTAAGATGCTTTTCTGTG
ACTGGTGAGTACTCAACCAAGTCATTCTGAGAATAGTGTATGCGGCGACCGAGTTGCTCTTGCCCGGCGT
CAATACGGGATAATACCGCGCCACATAGCAGAACTTTAAAAGTGCTCATCATTGGAAAACGTTCTTCGGG
GCGAAAACTCTCAAGGATCTTACCGCTGTTGAGATCCAGTTCGATGTAACCCACTCGTGCACCCAACTGA
TCTTCAGCATCTTTTACTTTCACCAGCGTTTCTGGGTGAGCAAAAACAGGAAGGCAAAATGCCGCAAAAA
AGGGAATAAGGGCGACACGGAAATGTTGAATACTCATACTCTTCCTTTTTCAATATTATTGAAGCATTTA
TCAGGGTTATTGTCTCATGAGCGGATACATATTTGAATGTATTTAGAAAAATAAACAAATAGGGGTTCCG
CGCACATTTCCCCGAAAAGTGCCACCTGACGTCTAAGAAACCATTATTATCATGACATTAACCTATAAAA
ATAGGCGTATCACGAGGCCCTTTCGTC
