>Addgene plasmid #32266 | TAL025 | addgene partial sequence | sequence record 37791 | LacZ-F2 5'-cctcttcgctattacgccag-3'
ACGCCAGGGTTTTCCCAGTCACGACGTTGTAAAACGACGGCCAGTGAATTCGAGCTCGGTACCTCGCGAA
TGCATCTAGAGAAGACAATTGACGCCTGCACAAGTGGTCGCCATCGCCTCGAATGGCGGCGGTAAGCAGG
CGCTGGAAACAGTACAGCGCCTGCTGCCTGTACTGTGCCAGGATCATGGACTGAAGAGACCGGATCCCGG
GCCCGTCGACTGCAGAGGCCTGCATGCAAGCTTGGCGTAATCATGGTCATAGCTGTTTCCTGTGTGAAAT
TGTTATCCGCTCACAATTCCACACAACATACGAGCCGGAAGCATAAAGTGTAAAGCCTGGGGTGCCTAAT
GAGTGAGCTAACTCACATTAATTGCGTTGCGCTCACTGCCCGCTTTCCAGTCGGGAAACCTGTCGTGCCA
GCTGCATTAATGAATCGGCCAACGCGCGGGGAGAGGCGGTTTGCGTATTGGGCGCTCTTCCGCTTCCTCG
CTCACTGACTCGCTGCGCTCGGTCGTTCGGCTGCGGCGAGCGGTATCAGCTCACTCAAAGGCGGTAATAC
GGTTATCCACAGAATCAGGGGATAACGCAGGAAAGAACATGTGAGCAAAAGGCCAGCAAAAGGCCAGGAA
CCGTAAAAAGGCCGCGTTGCTGGCGTTTTTCCATAGGCTCCGCCCCCCTGACGAGCATCACAAAAATCGA
CGCTCAAGTCAGAGGTGGCGAAACCCGACAGGACTATAAAGATACCAGGCGTTTCCCCCTGGAAGCTCCC
TCGTGCGCTCTCCTGTTCCGACCCTGCCGCTTAC
